>Addgene plasmid #81900 | pDONR223_PPIAL4G_WT | addgene full sequence | sequence record 169269 | Addgene NGS Result
CTTTCCTGCGTTATCCCCTGATTCTGTGGATAACCGTATTACCGCCTTTGAGTGAGCTGATACCGCTCGC
CGCAGCCGAACGACCGAGCGCAGCGAGTCAGTGAGCGAGGAAGCGGAAGAGCGCCCAATACGCAAACCGC
CTCTCCCCGCGCGTTGGCCGATTCATTAATGCAGCTGGCACGACAGGTTTCCCGACTGGAAAGCGGGCAG
TGAGCGCAACGCAATTAATACGCGTACCGCTAGCCAGGAAGAGTTTGTAGAAACGCAAAAAGGCCATCCG
TCAGGATGGCCTTCTGCTTAGTTTGATGCCTGGCAGTTTATGGCGGGCGTCCTGCCCGCCACCCTCCGGG
CCGTTGCTTCACAACGTTCAAATCCGCTCCCGGCGGATTTGTCCTACTCAGGAGAGCGTTCACCGACAAA
CAACAGATAAAACGAAAGGCCCAGTCTTCCGACTGAGCCTTTCGTTTTATTTGATGCCTGGCAGTTCCCT
ACTCTCGCGTTAACGCTAGCATGGATGTTTTCCCAGTCACGACGTTGTAAAACGACGGCCAGTCTTAAGC
TCGGGCCCCAAATAATGATTTTATTTTGACTGATAGTGACCTGTTCGTTGCAACAAATTGATGAGCAATG
CTTTTTTATAATGACAACTTTGTACAAAAAAGTTGGCACCATGGTCAACTCCGTCGTCTTTTTTGACATC
ACCGTCGACGGCAAGCCCTTGGGCCGCATCTCCATCAAACTGTTTGCAGACAAGATTCCAAAGACAGCAG
AAAACTTTCGTGCTCTGAGCACTGGAGAGAAAGGATTTCGTTATAAGGGTTCCTGCTTTCACAGAATTAT
TCCAGGGTTTATGTGTCAGGGTGGTGACTTCACACGCCCTAATGGCACCGGTGACAAGTCCATCTATGGG
GAGAAATTTGATGATGAGAACCTCATCCGAAAGCATACAGGTTCTGGCATCTTGTCCATGGCAAATGCTG
GACCCAACACAAATGGTTCCCAGTTTTTCATCTGCACTGCCAAGACTGAGTGGTTGGATGGCAAGCATGT
GGCCTTTGGCAAGGTGAAAGAACGTGTGAATATTGTGGAAGCCATGGAGCACTTTGGGTACAGGAATAGC
AAGACCAGCAAGAAGATCACCATTGCTGACTGTGGACAATTCTGATTGCCAACTTTCTTGTACAAAGTTG
TCATTATAAGAAAGCATTGCTTATCAATTTGTTGCAACGAACAGGTCACTATCAGTCAAAATAAAATCAT
TATTTGCCATCCAGCTGATATCCCCTATAGTGAGTCGTATTACATGGTCATAGCTGTTTCCTGGCAGCTC
TGGCCCGTGTCTCAAAATCTCTGATGTTACATTGCACAAGATAAAAATATATCATCATGCCTCCTCTAGA
CCAGCCAGGACAGAAATGCCTCGACTTCGCTGCTACCCAAGGTTGCCGGGTGACGCACACCGTGGAAACG
GATGAAGGCACGAACCCAGTGGACATAAGCCTGTTCGGTTCGTAAGCTGTAATGCAAGTAGCGTATGCGC
TCACGCAACTGGTCCAGAACCTTGACCGAACGCAGCGGTGGTAACGGCGCAGTGGCGGTTTTCATGGCTT
GTTATGACTGTTTTTTTGGGGTACAGTCTATGCCTCGGGCATCCAAGCAGCAAGCGCGTTACGCCGTGGG
TCGATGTTTGATGTTATGGAGCAGCAACGATGTTACGCAGCAGGGCAGTCGCCCTAAAACAAAGTTAAAC
ATTATGAGGGAAGCGGTGATCGCCGAAGTATCGACTCAACTATCAGAGGTAGTTGGCGTCATCGAGCGCC
ATCTCGAACCGACGTTGCTGGCCGTACATTTGTACGGCTCCGCAGTGGATGGCGGCCTGAAGCCACACAG
TGATATTGATTTGCTGGTTACGGTGACCGTAAGGCTTGATGAAACAACGCGGCGAGCTTTGATCAACGAC
CTTTTGGAAACTTCGGCTTCCCCTGGAGAGAGCGAGATTCTCCGCGCTGTAGAAGTCACCATTGTTGTGC
ACGACGACATCATTCCGTGGCGTTATCCAGCTAAGCGCGAACTGCAATTTGGAGAATGGCAGCGCAATGA
CATTCTTGCAGGTATCTTCGAGCCAGCCACGATCGACATTGATCTGGCTATCTTGCTGACAAAAGCAAGA
GAACATAGCGTTGCCTTGGTAGGTCCAGCGGCGGAGGAACTCTTTGATCCGGTTCCTGAACAGGATCTAT
TTGAGGCGCTAAATGAAACCTTAACGCTATGGAACTCGCCGCCCGACTGGGCTGGCGATGAGCGAAATGT
AGTGCTTACGTTGTCCCGCATTTGGTACAGCGCAGTAACCGGCAAAATCGCGCCGAAGGATGTCGCTGCC
GACTGGGCAATGGAGCGCCTGCCGGCCCAGTATCAGCCCGTCATACTTGAAGCTAGACAGGCTTATCTTG
GACAAGAAGAAGATCGCTTGGCCTCGCGCGCAGATCAGTTGGAAGAATTTGTCCACTACGTGAAAGGCGA
GATCACCAAGGTAGTCGGCAAATAACCCTCGAGCCACCCATGACCAAAATACCTTAACGTGAGTTACGCG
TCGTTCCACTGAGCGTCAGACCCCGTAGAAAAGATCAAAGGATCTTCTTGAGATCCTTTTTTTCTGCGCG
TAATCTGCTGCTTGCAAACAAAAAAACCACCGCTACCAGCGGTGGTTTGTTTGCCGGATCAAGAGCTACC
AACTCTTTTTCCGAAGGTAACTGGCTTCAGCAGAGCGCAGATACCAAATACTGTTCTTCTAGTGTAGCCG
TAGTTAGGCCACCACTTCAAGAACTCTGTAGCACCGCCTACATACCTCGCTCTGCTAATCCTGTTACCAG
TGGCTGCTGCCAGTGGCGATAAGTCGTGTCTTACCGGGTTGGACTCAAGACGATAGTTACCGGATAAGGC
GCAGCGGTCGGGCTGAACGGGGGGTTCGTGCACACAGCCCAGCTTGGAGCGAACGACCTACACCGAACTG
AGATACCTACAGCGTGAGCTATGAGAAAGCGCCACGCTTCCCGAAGGGAGAAAGGCGGACAGGTATCCGG
TAAGCGGCAGGGTCGGAACAGGAGAGCGCACGAGGGAGCTTCCAGGGGGAAACGCCTGGTATCTTTATAG
TCCTGTCGGGTTTCGCCACCTCTGACTTGAGCGTCGATTTTTGTGATGCTCGTCAGGGGGGCGGAGCCTA
TGGAAAAACGCCAGCAACGCGGCCTTTTTACGGTTCCTGGCCTTTTGCTGGCCTTTTGCTCACATGTT
Features (pLannotate 1.2.2; 12 found; start..end, strand, type, name):
    121..213     +  CDS            lacI (fragment): lac repressor; lacI; The lac repressor binds to the lac operator to inhibit transcription in E. coli. This inhibition can be relieved by adding lactose or isopropyl-β-D-thiogalactopyranoside (IPTG).
    268..295     -  terminator     rrnB T2 terminator: transcription terminator T2 from the E. coli rrnB gene
    427..470     +  terminator     rrnB T1 terminator: Escherichia coli rrnB; transcription terminator T1 from the E. coli rrnB gene
    517..553     -  CDS            lacZα (fragment): LacZα fragment of β-galactosidase; lacZ fragment
    570..665     +  protein_bind   attL3: mutant version of attL; recombination site for the Gateway® LR reaction LR Clonase™
    671..1162    +  CDS            PPIAL4C: PAL4C_HUMAN - Experimental evidence at transcript level: Swiss-Prot protein existence level 2. PPIases accelerate the folding of proteins. It catalyzes the cis-trans isomerization of proline imidic peptide bonds in oligopeptides (By similarity). From Homo sapiens (Human).
   1173..1266    -  protein_bind   attL2 (fragment): mutant version of attL; recombination site for the Gateway® LR reaction LR Clonase™
   1284..1302    -  promoter       T7 promoter: promoter for bacteriophage T7 RNA polymerase
   1492..1515    +  promoter       Pc promoter (fragment): intI1 (promoter lies within the coding sequence); class 1 integron promoter
   1691..1747    +  CDS            GmR (fragment): gentamycin acetyltransferase; aacC1; confers resistance to gentamycin
   1754..2545    +  CDS            SmR: aminoglycoside adenylyltransferase (Murphy, 1985); aadA; confers resistance to spectinomycin and streptomycin
   2638..3226    +  rep_origin     ori: high-copy-number ColE1/pMB1/pBR322/pUC origin of replication
