[The description below was written by a language model from this plasmid's Addgene catalogue record and pLannotate feature annotations shown in this document.]
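Description:
pDONR223_PPIAL4G_WT is a Gateway entry clone built in the pDONR223 backbone, carrying the open reading frame of human PPIAL4G (peptidylprolyl isomerase A-like 4G, also known as COAS-2). It is part of the Target Accelerator Plasmid Collection, a resource assembled for systematic functional testing of cancer-associated alleles alongside their reference counterparts. The plasmid is maintained in E. coli at high copy through a ColE1/pUC-type origin. Selection is with spectinomycin, conferred by the aadA (SmR) aminoglycoside adenylyltransferase gene, which the annotation places downstream of a fragment of the class 1 integron Pc promoter.

The roughly 490 bp coding sequence sits between two attL recombination sites, so an LR Clonase reaction can transfer it directionally into any compatible Gateway destination vector. The annotation tool labels the upstream site attL3 and the downstream one a fragment of attL2. It also matches the ORF to the closely related paralogue PPIAL4C rather than PPIAL4G, which is not surprising for a highly similar gene family. No promoter drives the insert in this plasmid, so expression depends on the destination vector chosen. The clone is in the "closed" configuration, with a stop codon immediately after the ORF, which permits native or N-terminally tagged expression but not C-terminal fusions. Although the name designates it as the wild-type clone, the record lists I6V, Q24L and H69R differences relative to the reference sequence. rrnB T1 and T2 terminators upstream insulate the cassette from read-through transcription, and a T7 promoter lies just outside the downstream att site, pointing back toward the insert. Short lacI, lacZα and GmR fragments are backbone remnants.
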