Addgene plasmid #81900: pDONR223_PPIAL4G_WT
Purpose: Gateway Donor vector containing PPIAL4G , part of the Target Accelerator Plasmid Collection.
Depositing lab: Jesse Boehm & William Hahn & David Root. Depositing organization: Broad Institute. Publication: Systematic Functional Interrogation of Rare Cancer Variants Identifies Oncogenic Alleles. Kim E, Ilic N, Shrestha Y, Zou L, Kamburov A, Zhu C, Yang X, Lubonja R, Tran N, Nguyen C, Lawrence MS, Piccioni F, Bagul M, Doench JG, Chouinard CR, Wu X, Hogstrom L, Natoli T, Tamayo P, Horn H, Corsello SM, Lage K, Root DE, Subramanian A, Golub TR, Getz G, Boehm JS, Hahn WC. Cancer Discov. 2016 Jul;6(7):714-26. doi: 10.1158/2159-8290.CD-16-0160. Epub 2016 May 4. PubMed 27147599.
Backbone
  Vector backbone: pDONR223
  Backbone manufacturer: Invitrogen
  Backbone size w/o insert (bp): 2790
  Vector type: Gateway Entry vector
Growth in bacteria
  Bacterial resistance: Spectinomycin, 50 μg/mL
  Growth temperature: 37°C
  Growth strain: DH5alpha
  Copy number: High Copy
Gene/Insert
  Gene/Insert name: PPIAL4G (alt name: NM_001123068.1)
  Species: H. sapiens (human)
  Mutation: I6V; Q24L; H69R
  Entrez Gene: PPIAL4G (a.k.a. COAS-2)
  Promoter: None
  Cloning method: Gateway Cloning
  Sequencing primers: 5′ M13pUC-fwd; 3′ M13-Rev
Terms and licenses: Academic/Nonprofit Terms; Industry Terms: Not Available to Industry
Depositor comments: Closed state: stop codon immediately follows insert
How to cite: pDONR223_PPIAL4G_WT was a gift from Jesse Boehm & William Hahn & David Root (Addgene plasmid # 81900 ; http://n2t.net/addgene:81900 ; RRID:Addgene_81900)
