>Addgene plasmid #81900 | pDONR223_PPIAL4G_WT | depositor partial sequence | sequence record 155219 | Insert sequence
ATGGTCAACTCCGTCGTCTTTTTTGACATCACCGTCGACGGCAAGCCCTTGGGCCGCATCTCCATCAAAC
TGTTTGCAGACAAGATTCCAAAGACAGCAGAAAACTTTCGTGCTCTGAGCACTGGAGAGAAAGGATTTCG
TTATAAGGGTTCCTGCTTTCACAGAATTATTCCAGGGTTTATGTGTCAGGGTGGTGACTTCACACGCCCT
AATGGCACCGGTGACAAGTCCATCTATGGGGAGAAATTTGATGATGAGAACCTCATCCGAAAGCATACAG
GTTCTGGCATCTTGTCCATGGCAAATGCTGGACCCAACACAAATGGTTCCCAGTTTTTCATCTGCACTGC
CAAGACTGAGTGGTTGGATGGCAAGCATGTGGCCTTTGGCAAGGTGAAAGAACGTGTGAATATTGTGGAA
GCCATGGAGCACTTTGGGTACAGGAATAGCAAGACCAGCAAGAAGATCACCATTGCTGACTGTGGACAAT
TC
